>Addgene plasmid #117210 | U6b-T | addgene full sequence | sequence record 249728 | Addgene NGS Result
ATGGTGAGCAAGGGCGAGGAGCTGTTCACCGGGGTGGTGCCCATCCTGGTCGAGCTGGACGGCGACGTAA
ACGGCCACAAGTTCAGCGTGTCCGGCGAGGGCGAGGGCGATGCCACCTACGGCAAGCTGACCCTGAAGTT
CATCTGCACCACCGGCAAGCTGCCCGTGCCCTGGCCCACCCTCGTGACCACCCTGACCTGGGGCGTGCAG
TGCTTCAGCCGCTACCCCGACCACATGAAGCAGCACGACTTCTTCAAGTCCGCCATGCCCGAAGGCTACG
TCCAGGAGCGCACCATCTTCTTCAAGGACGACGGCAACTACAAGACCCGCGCCGAGGTGAAGTTCGAGGG
CGACACCCTGGTGAACCGCATCGAGCTGAAGGGCATCGACTTCAAGGAGGACGGCAACATCCTGGGGCAC
AAGCTGGAGTACAACTACATCAGCCACAACGTCTATATCACCGCCGACAAGCAGAAGAACGGCATCAAGG
CCAACTTCAAGATCCGCCACAACATCGAGGACGGCAGCGTGCAGCTCGCCGACCACTACCAGCAGAACAC
CCCCATCGGCGACGGCCCCGTGCTGCTGCCCGACAACCACTACCTGAGCACCCAGTCCGCCCTGAGCAAA
GACCCCAACGAGAAGCGCGATCACATGGTCCTGCTGGAGTTCGTGACCGCCGCCGGGATCACTCTCGGCA
TGGACGAGCTGTACAAGTAAAGCGGCCGCGACTCTAGATCAATAATCAGCCATACCACATTTGTAGAGGT
TTTACTTGCTTTAAAAAACCTCCCACACCTCCCCCTGAACCTGAAACATAAAATGAATGCAATTGTTGTT
GTTAACTTGTTTATTGCAGCTTATAATGGTTACAAATAAAGCAATAGCATCACAAATTTCACAAATAAAG
CATTTTTTTCACTGCATTCTAGTTGTGGTTTGTCCAAACTCATCAATGTATCTTAAAGCTTCTAGGCCGG
CCGGGCCCCTGCATTCTAGTTGTGGTTTGTCCAAACTCATCAATGTATCTTAAAGCTTCTAGGCCGGCCG
GGCCCCACAAACGAAACTATTATAATCGTCTTCAGGGGAACGGTAGCATCATATCTGTCACCAGTCAGTC
GGATTCCTTTCTTTCGGCATAAATTATGCTCGGGTGACGAGACGAGTTGAAAATCCCGTAAATTAAAACA
TATACCACACTCGCCGTCCTAGACGACGACGACGACGACGATTCCCAAGGAATTGAACCCTTCATTTGCA
TTTCACTACCGCTCTGAGAGATGCAAAGCGCGCCAGACAGTCGATCGAATCTGCAGACCAGAGAGTCACA
TCAAGAATGTTGACATTCCACCAGAAGACTCTAATTATTCTTCGCTCGACTGGGAAAACTGTTAACAACT
GCTCGAGTGTGGTCGGAGCGGCTCACAGTGCGTTTTCCCGTAGACAAAAATCAAATTTCATGGTATTTTT
CGGCGATAAACAGTAAGTTAAAGGGAACCCGAATTTAGTGCTATATAATTTAATTCCACTAGAGTTTGTA
TCCTTTGATAGATACGCGTATTTCGACCTCAACTGCAAGGCCGTCGTGTACTAGACTTGACTAATCCAGA
CTGGTCTTTTAGTTATGACTTCTGTCCACATCTCCATACATTCAACGCACTGTGCGGCTGTGCTGTGCGA
CTCCGTCGAGTCGACCAACATAGTTGAAACAAATTGAATATTTAATTGATCGTTATAGGAATGGTGTTAG
ATGAGTCATCCTTTACAGTAAGCACATACAGTATTATAATTGAAGATCGTCGGCAGATAGGTGTGTAGGG
TAGAGTATCAGCAATAAGTTGGGACGTTTGACTTTTTGTAGGTAGACAAAAACTAAACTTTTTTTCGCTT
CTCTATGTGTGCCCCTGGGTAGCGTTCCGTTCCGATTGGGGTGCGAACGAATGAAATCGCCCATCGAGTT
GATACGTCCATCCATCGCTAGAACCGCGTTCGCTGTAGAAGACTATATAAGAGCAGAGGCAAGAGTAGTG
AAATGGTGCGATCTTGACCCCCGGGTCTTAGAGCTATGCTGGAAACAGCATAGCAAGTTAAGATAAGGCT
AGTCCGTTATCAACTTGAAAAAGTGGCACCGAGTCGGTGCTTTTTTGGCGCGCCGTCGACGATGTAGGTC
ACGGTCTCGAAGCCGCGGTGCGGGTGCCAGGGCGTGCCCTTGGGCTCCCCGGGCGCGTACTCCACCTCAC
CCATCTGGTCCATCATGATGAACGGGTCGAGGTGGCGGTAGTTGATCCCGGCGAACGCGCGGCGCACCGG
GAAGCCCTCGCCCTCGAAACCGCTGGGCGCGGTGGTCACGGTGAGCACGGGACGTGCGACGGCGTCGGCG
GGTGCGGATACGCGGGGCAGCGTCAGCGGGTTCTCGACGGTCACGGCGGGCATGTCGACGGCCGGCCGAT
CTCGGATCTGACAATGTTCAGTGCAGAGACTCGGCTACGCCTCGTGGACTTTGAAGTTGACCAACAATGT
TTATTCTTACCTCTAATAGTCCTCTGTGGCAAGGTCAAGATTCTGTTAGAAGCCAATGAAGAACCTGGTT
GTTCAATAACATTTTGTTCGTCTAATATTTCACTACCGCTTGACGTTGGCTGCACTTCATGTACCTCATC
TATAAACGCTTCTTCTGTATCGCTCTGGACGTCATCTTCACTTACGTGATCTGATATTTCACTGTCAGAA
TCCTCACCAACAAGCTCGTCATCGCTTTGCAGAAGAGCAGAGAGGATATGCTCATCGTCTAAAGAACTAC
CCATTTTATTATATATTAGTCACGATATCTATAACAAGAAAATATATATATAATAAGTTATCACGTAAGT
AGAACATGAAATAACAATATAATTATCGTATGAGTTAAATCTTAAAAGTCACGTAAAAGATAATCATGCG
TCATTTTGACTCACGCGGTCGTTATAGTTCAAAATCAGTGACACTTACCGCATTGACAAGCACGCCTCAC
GGGAGCTCCAAGCGGCGACTGAGATGTCCTAAATGCACAGCGACGGATTCGCGCTATTTAGAAAGAGAGA
GCAATATTTCAAGAATGCATGCGTCAATTTTACGCAGACTATCTTTCTAGGGTTAAAAAAGATTTGCGCT
TTACTCGACCTAAACTTTAAACACGTCATAGAATCTTCGTTTGACAAAAACCACATTGTGGCCAAGCTGT
GTGACGCGACGCGCGCTAAAGAATGGCAAACCAAGTCGCGCGAGCGTCGACTCTAGAGGATCCCCGGGTA
CCGAGCTCGAATTCGTAATCATGTCATAGCTGTTTCCTGTGTGAAATTGTTATCCGCTCACAATTCCACA
CAACATACGAGCCGGAAGCATAAAGTGTAAAGCCTGGGGTGCCTAATGAGTGAGCTAACTCACATTAATT
GCGTTGCGCTCACTGCCCGCTTTCCAGTCGGGAAACCTGTCGTGCCAGCTGCATTAATGAATCGGCCAAC
GCGCGGGGAGAGGCGGTTTGCGTATTGGGCGCTCTTCCGCTTCCTCGCTCACTGACTCGCTGCGCTCGGT
CGTTCGGCTGCGGCGAGCGGTATCAGCTCACTCAAAGGCGGTAATACGGTTATCCACAGAATCAGGGGAT
AACGCAGGAAAGAACATGTGAGCAAAAGGCCAGCAAAAGGCCAGGAACCGTAAAAAGGCCGCGTTGCTGG
CGTTTTTCCATAGGCTCCGCCCCCCTGACGAGCATCACAAAAATCGACGCTCAAGTCAGAGGTGGCGAAA
CCCGACAGGACTATAAAGATACCAGGCGTTTCCCCCTGGAAGCTCCCTCGTGCGCTCTCCTGTTCCGACC
CTGCCGCTTACCGGATACCTGTCCGCCTTTCTCCCTTCGGGAAGCGTGGCGCTTTCTCATAGCTCACGCT
GTAGGTATCTCAGTTCGGTGTAGGTCGTTCGCTCCAAGCTGGGCTGTGTGCACGAACCCCCCGTTCAGCC
CGACCGCTGCGCCTTATCCGGTAACTATCGTCTTGAGTCCAACCCGGTAAGACACGACTTATCGCCACTG
GCAGCAGCCACTGGTAACAGGATTAGCAGAGCGAGGTATGTAGGCGGTGCTACAGAGTTCTTGAAGTGGT
GGCCTAACTACGGCTACACTAGAAGAACAGTATTTGGTATCTGCGCTCTGCTGAAGCCAGTTACCTTCGG
AAAAAGAGTTGGTAGCTCTTGATCCGGCAAACAAACCACCGCTGGTAGCGGTGGTTTTTTTGTTTGCAAG
CAGCAGATTACGCGCAGAAAAAAAGGATCTCAAGAAGATCCTTTGATCTTTTCTACGGGGTCTGACGCTC
AGTGGAACGAAAACTCACGTTAAGGGATTTTGGTCATGAGATTATCAAAAAGGATCTTCACCTAGATCCT
TTTAAATTAAAAATGAAGTTTTAAATCAATCTAAAGTATATATGAGTAAACTTGGTCTGACAGTTACCAA
TGCTTAATCAGTGAGGCACCTATCTCAGCGATCTGTCTATTTCGTTCATCCATAGTTGCCTGACTCCCCG
TCGTGTAGATAACTACGATACGGGAGGGCTTACCATCTGGCCCCAGTGCTGCAATGATACCGCGAGACCC
ACGCTCACCGGCTCCAGATTTATCAGCAATAAACCAGCCAGCCGGAAGGGCCGAGCGCAGAAGTGGTCCT
GCAACTTTATCCGCCTCCATCCAGTCTATTAATTGTTGCCGGGAAGCTAGAGTAAGTAGTTCGCCAGTTA
ATAGTTTGCGCAACGTTGTTGCCATTGCTACAGGCATCGTGGTGTCACGCTCGTCGTTTGGTATGGCTTC
ATTCAGCTCCGGTTCCCAACGATCAAGGCGAGTTACATGATCCCCCATGTTGTGCAAAAAAGCGGTTAGC
TCCTTCGGTCCTCCGATCGTTGTCAGAAGTAAGTTGGCCGCAGTGTTATCACTCATGGTTATGGCAGCAC
TGCATAATTCTCTTACTGTCATGCCATCCGTAAGATGCTTTTCTGTGACTGGTGAGTACTCAACCAAGTC
ATTCTGAGAATAGTGTATGCGGCGACCGAGTTGCTCTTGCCCGGCGTCAATACGGGATAATACCGCGCCA
CATAGCAGAACTTTAAAAGTGCTCATCATTGGAAAACGTTCTTCGGGGCGAAAACTCTCAAGGATCTTAC
CGCTGTTGAGATCCAGTTCGATGTAACCCACTCGTGCACCCAACTGATCTTCAGCATCTTTTACTTTCAC
CAGCGTTTCTGGGTGAGCAAAAACAGGAAGGCAAAATGCCGCAAAAAAGGGAATAAGGGCGACACGGAAA
TGTTGAATACTCATACTCTTCCTTTTTCAATATTATTGAAGCATTTATCAGGGTTATTGTCTCATGAGCG
GATACATATTTGAATGTATTTAGAAAAATAAACAAATAGGGGTTCCGCGCACATTTCCCCGAAAAGTGCC
ACCTGACGTCTAAGAAACCATTATTATCATGACATTAACCTATAAAAATAGGCGTATCACGAGGCCCTTT
CGTCTCGCGCGTTTCGGTGATGACGGTGAAAACCTCTGACACATGCAGCTCCCGGAGACGGTCACAGCTT
GTCTGTAAGCGGATGCCGGGAGCAGACAAGCCCGTCAGGGCGCGTCAGCGGGTGTTGGCGGGTGTCGGGG
CTGGCTTAACTATGCGGCATCAGAGCAGATTGTACTGAGAGTGCACCATATGCGGTGTGAAATACCGCAC
AGATGCGTAAGGAGAAAATACCGCATCAGGCGCCATTCGCCATTCAGGCTGCGCAACTGTTGGGAAGGGC
GATCGGTGCGGGCCTCTTCGCTATTACGCCAGCTGGCGAAAGGGGGATGTGCTGCAAGGCGATTAAGTTG
GGTAACGCCAGGGTTTTCCCAGTCACGACGTTGTAAAACGACGGCCAGTGCCAAGCTTTGTTTAAAAATA
TAACAAAATTGTGATCCCACAAAATGAAGTGGGGCAAAATCAAATAATTAATAGTGTCCGTAAACTTGTT
GGTCTTCAACTTTTTGAGGAACACGTTGGACGGCAAATCCGTGACTATAACACAAGTTGATTTAATAATT
TTAGCCAACACGTCGGGCTGCGTGTTTTTTGCCGACGCGTCTGTGTACACGTTGATTAACTGGTCGATTA
AACTGTTGAAATAATTTAATTTTTGGTTCTTCTTTAAATCTGTGATGAAATTTTTTAAAATAACTTTAAA
TTCTTCATTGGTAAAAAATGCCACGTTTTGCAACTTGTGAGGGTCTAATATGAGGTCAAACTCAGTAGGA
GTTTTATCCAAAAAAGAAAACATGATTACGTCTGTACACGAACGCGTATTAACGCAGAGTGCAAAGTATA
AGAGGGTTAAAAAATATATTTTACGCACCATATACGCATCGGGTTGATATCGTTAATATGGATCAATTTG
AACAGTTGATTAACGTGTCTCTGCTCAAGTCTTTGATCAAAACGCAAATCGACGAAAATGTGTCGGACAA
TATCAAGTCGATGAGCGAAAAACTAAAAAGGCTAGAATACGACAATCTCACAGACAGCGTTGAGATATAC
GGTATTCACGACAGCAGGCTGAATAATAAAAAAATTAGAAACTATTATTTAACCCTAGAAAGATAATCAT
ATTGTGACGTACGTTAAAGATAATCATGCGTAAAATTGACGCATGTGTTTTATCGGTCTGTATATCGAGG
TTTATTTATTAATTTGAATAGATATTAAGTTTTATTATATTTACACTTACATACTAATAATAAATTCAAC
AAACAATTTATTTATGTTTATTTATTTATTAAAAAAAAACAAAAACTCAAAATTTCTTCTATAAAGTAAC
AAAACTTTTAAACATTCTCTCTTTTACAAAAATAAACTTATTTTGTACTTTAAAAACAGTCATGTTGTAT
TATAAAATAAGTAATTAGCTTAACTTATACATAATAGAAACAAATTATACTTATTAGTCAGTCAGAAACA
ACTTTGGCACATATCAATATTATGCTCTCGACAAATAACTTTTTTGCATTTTTTGCACGATGCATTTGCC
TTTCGCCTTATTTTAGAGGGGCAGTAAGTACAGTAAGTACGTTTTTTCATTACTGGCTCTTCAGTACTGT
CATCTGATGTACCAGGCACTTCATTTGGCAAAATATTAGAGATATTATCGCGCAAATATCTCTTCAAAGT
AGGAGCTTCTAAACGCTTACGCATAAACGATGACGTCAGGCTCATGTAAAGGTTTCTCATAAATTTTTTG
CGACTTTGAACCTTTTCTCCCTTGCTACTGACATTATGGCTGTATATAATAAAAGAATTTATGCAGGCAA
TGTTTATCATTCCGTACAATAATGCCATAGGCCACCTATTCGTCTTCCTACTGCAGGTCATCACAGAACA
CATTTGGTCTAGCGTGTCCACTCCGCCTTTAGTTTGATTATAATACATAACCATTTGCGGTTTACCGGTA
CTTTCGTTGATAGAAGCATCCTCATCACAAGATGATAATAAGTATACCATCTTAGCTGGCTTCGGTTTAT
ATGAGACGAGAGTAAGGGGTCCGTCAAAACAAAACATCGATGTTCCCACTGGCCTGGAGCGACTGTTTTT
CAGTACTTCCGGTATCTCGCGTTTGTTTGATCGCACGGTTCCCACAATGGTTAATTCGAGCTCGCCCGGG
CTTAAGAGTTCCCACAATGGTTAATTCGAGCTCGCCCGGGCTTAAGAGTTCCCACAATGGTTAATTCGAG
CTCGCCCGGGCTTAAGAGTTCCCACAATGGTTAATTCGAGCTCGCCCGGGGATCTAATTCAATTAGAGAC
TAATTCAATTAGAGCTAATTCAATTAGGATCCAAGCTTATCGATTTCGAACCCTCGACCGCCGGAGTATA
AATAGAGGCGCTTCGTCTACGGAGCGACAATTCAATTCAAACAAGCAAAGTGAACACGTCGCTAAGCGAA
AGCTAAGCAAATAAACAAGCGCAGCTGAACAAGCTAAACAATCGGGGTACCGCTAGAGTCGACGGTACGA
TCCACCGGTCGCCACC
Features (pLannotate 1.2.2; 21 found; start..end, strand, type, name):
      1..720     +  CDS            ECFP: enhanced CFP mammalian codon-optimized
    742..821     +  CDS            large T antigen (fragment): large T antigen from SV40 (simian virus 40)
    844..965     +  polyA_signal   SV40 poly(A) signal: SV40 polyadenylation signal
    989..1032    +  polyA_signal   SV40 poly(A) signal (fragment): SV40 polyadenylation signal
   2073..2140    +  misc_RNA       tracrRNA (fragment): trans-activating CRISPR RNA for the Streptococcus pyogenes CRISPR/Cas9 system
   2176..2245    +  protein_bind   attB: attB site for the φC31 integrase (Groth et al., 2000) phage φC31 integrase
   3133..3273    +  CDS            FP (fragment): FP25_NPVAC - Experimental evidence at protein level: Swiss-Prot protein existence level 1. From Autographa californica nuclear polyhedrosis virus (AcMNPV).
   3266..3304    -  misc_feature   MCS (fragment): pUC18/19 multiple cloning site
   3337..3353    -  protein_bind   lac operator: The lac repressor binds to the lac operator to inhibit transcription in E. coli. This inhibition can be relieved by adding lactose or isopropyl-β-D-thiogalactopyranoside (IPTG). lac repressor encoded by lacI
   3361..3391    -  promoter       lac promoter: promoter for the E. coli lac operon
   3406..3427    -  protein_bind   CAP binding site: CAP binding activates transcription in the presence of cAMP. E. coli catabolite activator protein
   3440..3532    -  CDS            lacI (fragment): lac repressor; lacI; The lac repressor binds to the lac operator to inhibit transcription in E. coli. This inhibition can be relieved by adding lactose or isopropyl-β-D-thiogalactopyranoside (IPTG).
   3715..4303    -  rep_origin     ori: high-copy-number ColE1/pMB1/pBR322/pUC origin of replication
   4474..5334    -  CDS            AmpR: β-lactamase; bla; confers resistance to ampicillin, carbenicillin, and related antibiotics
   5335..5439    -  promoter       AmpR promoter: bla
   5534..5569    +  CDS            rop (fragment): Rop protein, which maintains plasmids at low copy number; rop
   5671..5770    +  misc_feature   bom (fragment): basis of mobility region from pBR322
   5776..5930    -  CDS            lacZα (fragment): LacZα fragment of β-galactosidase; lacZ fragment
   5934..6401    -  CDS            LEF-9 (fragment): LEF9_NPVAC - Experimental evidence at protein level: Swiss-Prot protein existence level 1. Component of the viral DNA-dependent RNA polymerase which is composed of four equimolar subunits of LEF-4, LEF-8, LEF-9, and p47. Plays an essential role in late and very late gene expression. From Autographa californica nuclear polyhedrosis virus (AcMNPV).
   6428..6631    +  CDS            FP (fragment): FP25_NPVAC - Experimental evidence at protein level: Swiss-Prot protein existence level 1. From Autographa californica nuclear polyhedrosis virus (AcMNPV).
   7901..8023    +  promoter       hsp70 promoter (fragment): Drosophila melanogaster hsp70Bb promoter
