[The description below was written by a language model from this plasmid's Addgene catalogue record and pLannotate feature annotations shown in this document.]
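Description:
U6b-T is a piggyBac-based insect transgenesis plasmid built to express a guide RNA in the mosquito Aedes aegypti. The catalogue lists a size of 7,995 bp, while the sequenced record behind the feature table is 8,066 nt. It is maintained in E. coli as a high-copy plasmid through a ColE1/pUC-type origin and selected with ampicillin via the β-lactamase gene and its promoter. Remnants of pUC and pBR322 cloning vectors (lac promoter/operator, lacZα, lacI, rop and bom fragments) are carried along in the backbone. The piggyBac terminal repeats are not annotated as such. However, the fragments of the baculovirus AcMNPV FP25 and LEF-9 genes are consistent with the viral flanking sequence commonly found in piggyBac vectors, since the transposon was originally recovered from an insertion in the FP locus.

The payload, assembled by Gibson cloning, is an Aedes aegypti U6b promoter, a Pol III promoter suited to small-RNA transcription, driving a gRNA directed against the white eye-pigmentation gene. The promoter is not annotated in the table, but the S. pyogenes tracrRNA-derived scaffold fragment marks the gRNA, indicating use with SpCas9. A separate marker cassette encodes ECFP followed by SV40 polyadenylation sequence. A Drosophila hsp70 promoter fragment lies just upstream of ECFP on the circular map and probably serves as the core promoter for the marker, though the record does not identify any enhancer or the tissue in which it is expressed. A φC31 attB site is also present, which could permit site-specific integration into attP docking lines.

The associated publication describes a confinable gene drive system in Aedes aegypti. This suggests the plasmid was used to generate gRNA-expressing transgenic lines for testing U6 promoter activity and Cas9-mediated cleavage at white.
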