Addgene plasmid #117210: U6b-T
Purpose: Expresses gRNA in Aedes aegypti
Depositing lab: Omar Akbari. Depositing organization: University of California, San Diego (UCSD). Publication: Development of a confinable gene drive system in the human disease vector Aedes aegypti. Li M, Yang T, Kandul NP, Bui M, Gamez S, Raban R, Bennett J, Sanchez C HM, Lanzaro GC, Schmidt H, Lee Y, Marshall JM, Akbari OS. Elife. 2020 Jan 21;9. pii: 51701. doi: 10.7554/eLife.51701. PubMed 31960794.
Backbone
  Vector backbone: Piggybac
  Total vector size (bp): 7995
  Vector type: Insect Expression, Synthetic Biology
Growth in bacteria
  Bacterial resistance: Ampicillin, 100 μg/mL
  Growth temperature: 37°C
  Growth strain: DH5alpha
  Copy number: High Copy
Gene/Insert
  Gene/Insert name: u6b promoter-gRNA (alt name: U6b-gRNA)
  gRNA/shRNA sequence: white
  Species: Aedes aegypti
  Promoter: U6
  Cloning method: Gibson Cloning
  Sequencing primers: 5′ TCAATGTATCTTAAAGCTTCTAGGCCGGCCgggcccTCATCACAAACGAAACTATTATAA; 3′ ctgaacattgtcagatccgagatcGGCCGGCCgtcgacatgcccgccgtgaccgtcga
Terms and licenses: Academic/Nonprofit Terms; Industry Terms: Not Available to Industry
How to cite: U6b-T was a gift from Omar Akbari (Addgene plasmid # 117210 ; http://n2t.net/addgene:117210 ; RRID:Addgene_117210)
